Addgene plasmid #72015: Sema3c(L)-AP-His
Purpose: Expresses the Sema3C protein (truncated at cleavage site P3; ie, long), C-terminally fused to alkaline phosphatase + 6X histidine tag.
Depositing lab: Woj Wojtowicz. Depositing organization: University of California, Berkeley. Publication: An extracellular biochemical screen reveals that FLRTs and Unc5s mediate neuronal subtype recognition in the retina. Visser JJ, Cheng Y, Perry SC, Chastain AB, Parsa B, Masri SS, Ray TA, Kay JN, Wojtowicz WM. Elife. 2015 Dec 3;4. pii: e08149. doi: 10.7554/eLife.08149. PubMed 26633812.
Backbone
  Vector backbone: pCMVi-SV40ori
  Vector type: Mammalian Expression
Growth in bacteria
  Bacterial resistance: Ampicillin, 100 μg/mL
  Growth temperature: 37°C
  Growth strain: DH5alpha
  Copy number: High Copy
Gene/Insert
  Gene/Insert name: Sema3c (alt names: Semaphorin 3C; NCBI gene ID 20348; Reference sequence NM_013657.5)
  Species: M. musculus (mouse)
  Insert size (bp): 2223
  Entrez Gene: Sema3c (a.k.a. 1110036B02Rik, SemE, Semae)
  Promoter: CMV
  Tag / fusion protein: AP-His (C terminal on backbone)
  Cloning method: Restriction Enzyme; 5′ cloning site NotI (not destroyed); 3′ cloning site AscI (not destroyed)
  Sequencing primers: 5′ GTCAGAGGTAACTCCCGTTGC; 3′ GAGGTTCTTGGCGGCTGTC
Terms and licenses: Academic/Nonprofit Terms; Industry Terms: Not Available to Industry
How to cite: Sema3c(L)-AP-His was a gift from Woj Wojtowicz (Addgene plasmid # 72015 ; http://n2t.net/addgene:72015 ; RRID:Addgene_72015)
