[The description below was written by a language model from this plasmid's Addgene catalogue record and pLannotate feature annotations shown in this document.]
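Description:
Sema3c(L)-AP-His is a mammalian expression plasmid built on the pCMVi-SV40ori backbone and designed to produce a secreted, enzymatically tagged form of mouse semaphorin 3C. It is propagated in E. coli as a high-copy plasmid through a ColE1/pUC-type origin and selected with ampicillin via the β-lactamase gene. The annotated sequence (about 8.7 kb) also contains an f1 phage origin and small remnants of rop, bom and lacZα that are carryover from earlier vector lineages. An SV40 enhancer/early promoter region is present as well; it includes the SV40 origin referred to in the backbone name, which would allow episomal amplification in cells expressing large T antigen.

The expression cassette is driven by the human CMV immediate-early enhancer and promoter followed by CMV intron A, a combination commonly used to boost transcript levels, and ends in an SV40 polyadenylation signal. The 2,223 bp Sema3c insert, cloned between retained NotI and AscI sites, encodes the "long" version of the protein, truncated at the P3 proteolytic cleavage site. It is fused in frame at its C terminus to human placental alkaline phosphatase followed by a 6X histidine tag, both supplied by the backbone; the His tag is stated in the catalogue record but is not separately annotated in the feature table. The AP moiety provides a simple enzymatic readout for detecting and quantifying the fusion protein, and the His tag allows capture or purification. According to the associated publication title, the construct comes from an extracellular biochemical screen for interactions involved in neuronal subtype recognition in the retina, where AP fusions of this kind typically serve as soluble binding probes.
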