Features (pLannotate 1.2.2; 14 found; start..end, strand, type, name):
     25..408     +  enhancer       CMV enhancer: human cytomegalovirus immediate early enhancer
    410..609     +  promoter       CMV promoter: human cytomegalovirus (CMV) immediate early promoter
    748..1573    +  intron         CMV intron A: human cytomegalovirus intron A (Chapman et al., 1991)
   1610..3832    +  CDS            Sema3c: SEM3C_MOUSE - Also known as Semae, SemE. Experimental evidence at protein level: Swiss-Prot protein existence level 1. Binds to plexin family members and plays an important role in the regulation of developmental processes. Required for normal cardiovascular development during embryogenesis. Functions as attractant for growing axons, and thereby plays an important role in axon growth and axon guidance. From Mus musculus (Mouse).
   3854..5305    +  CDS            SEAP: secreted alkaline phosphatase from human placenta The natural enzyme has a C-terminal transmembrane sequence that is replaced by a GPI anchor.
   5364..5485    +  polyA_signal   SV40 poly(A) signal: SV40 polyadenylation signal
   5694..6282    -  rep_origin     ori: high-copy-number ColE1/pMB1/pBR322/pUC origin of replication
   6453..7313    -  CDS            AmpR: β-lactamase; bla; confers resistance to ampicillin, carbenicillin, and related antibiotics
   7314..7418    -  promoter       AmpR promoter: bla
   7513..7548    +  CDS            rop (fragment): Rop protein, which maintains plasmids at low copy number; rop
   7571..7901    +  promoter       SV40 promoter: SV40 enhancer and early promoter
   8024..8123    +  misc_feature   bom (fragment): basis of mobility region from pBR322
   8151..8579    -  rep_origin     f1 ori (sequence partly withheld): f1 bacteriophage origin of replication; arrow indicates direction of (+) strand synthesis
   8583..8740    -  CDS            lacZα (fragment): LacZα fragment of β-galactosidase; lacZ fragment
>Addgene plasmid #72015 | Sema3c(L)-AP-His | depositor full sequence | sequence record 138378 | Full sequence
GTCGAGGTCTCGACGGTATCGATTGACATTGATTATTGACTAGCTAGTTATTAATAGTAATCAATTACGG
GGTCATTAGTTCATAGCCCATATATGGAGTTCCGCGTTACATAACTTACGGTAAATGGCCCGCCTGGCTG
ACCGCCCAACGACCCCCGCCCATTGACGTCAATAATGACGTATGTTCCCATAGTAACGCCAATAGGGACT
TTCCATTGACGTCAATGGGTGGAGTATTTACGGTAAACTGCCCACTTGGCAGTACATCAAGTGTATCATA
TGCCAAGTCCGCCCCCTATTGACGTCAATGACGGTAAATGGCCCGCCTGGCATTATGCCCAGTACATGAC
CTTACGGGACTTTCCTACTTGGCAGTACATCTACGTATTAGTCATCGCTATTACCATGGTGATGCGGTTT
TGGCAGTACACCAATGGGCGTGGATAGCGGTTTGACTCACGGGGATTTCCAAGTCTCCACCCCATTGACG
TCAATGGGAGTTTGTTTTGGCACCAAAATCAACGGGACTTTCCAAAATGTCGTAATAACCCCGCCCCGTT
GACGCAAATGGGCGGTAGGCGTGTACGGTGGGAGGTCTATATAAGCAGAGCTCGTTTAGTGAACCGTCAG
ATCGCCTGGAGACGCCATCCACGCTGTTTTGACCTCCATAGAAGACACCGGGACCGATCCAGCCTCCGCG
GCCGGGAACGGTGCATTGGAACGCGGATTCCCCGTGCCAAGAGTGACGTAAGTACCGCCTATAGACTCTA
TAGGCACACCCCTTTGGCTCTTATGCATGCTATACTGTTTTTGGCTTGGGGCCTATACACCCCCGCTTCC
ATATGCTATAGGTGATGGTATAGCTTAGCCTATAGGTGTGGGTTATTGACCATTATTGACCACTCCCCTA
TTGGTGACGATACTTTCCATTACTAATCCATAACATGGCTCTTTGCCACAACTATCTCTATTGGCTATAT
GCCAATACTCTGTCCTTCAGAGACTGACACGGACTCTGTATTTTTACAGGATGGGGTCCCATTTATTATT
TACAAATTCACATATACAACAACGCCGTCCCCCGTGCCCGCAGTTTTTATTAAACATAGCGTGGGATCTC
CACGCGAATCTCGGGTACGTGTTCCGGACATGGGCTCTTCTCCGGTAGCGGCGGAGCTTCCACATCCGAG
CCCTGGTCCCATGCCTCCAGCGGCTCATGGTCGCTCGGCAGCTCCTTGCTCCTAACAGTGGAGGCCAGAC
TTAGGCACAGCACAATGCCCACCACCACCAGTGTGCCGCACAAGGCCGTGGCGGTAGGGTATGTGTCTGA
AAATGAGCTCGGAGATTGGGCTCGCACCGCTGACGCAGATGGAAGACTTAAGGCAGCGGCAGAAGAAGAT
GCAGGCAGCTGAGTTGTTGTATTCTGATAAGAGTCAGAGGTAACTCCCGTTGCGGTGCTGTTAACGGTGG
AGGGCAGTGTAGTCTGAGCAGTACTCGTTGCTGCCGCGCGCGCCACCAGACATAATAGCTGACAGACTAA
CAGACTGTTCCTTTCCATGGGTCTTTTCTGCAGAAGCTTGAATTCTCGAGGATCCGCGGCCGCGCCACCA
TGGCATTCCGGGCGATTTGTGTGTTGGTTGGAGTATTTATTTGTTCCATTTGTGTACGAGGATCTTCCCA
GCCCCAAGCAAGAGTTTATTTAACATTTGATGAGCTTCGAGAAACCAAAACCTCTGAGTACTTTAGTCTG
TCCCACCAGCAGTTAGACTACAGAATATTGCTGATGGATGAAGATCAAGACCGGATATATGTGGGGAGCA
AAGACCACATCCTGTCTTTGAATATCAACAATATCAGTCAAGAACCTTTGAGTGTTTTCTGGCCAGCATC
AACAATCAAAGTTGAAGAGTGCAAAATGGCTGGCAAAGATCCTACACATGGCTGTGGAAATTTCGTCCGG
GTGATTCAGACATTCAACCGTACTCACCTGTATGTCTGTGGGAGTGGAGCGTTCAGCCCAGTGTGCACCT
ACCTGAACCGGGGAAGGAGGTCAGAGGACCAGGTATTCATGATCGACTCTAAGTGTGAATCTGGCAAAGG
ACGATGCTCTTTCAACCCGAATGTGAACACTGTGTCTGTTATGATCAATGAGGAACTCTTCTCAGGAATG
TATATAGACTTCATGGGAACAGATGCTGCTATTTTCCGAAGTTTAACTAAGAGGAATGCAGTTCGAACTG
ATCAACATAATTCAAAATGGCTGAGTGAACCCATGTTTGTGGACGCACATGTGATCCCAGATGGCACTGA
TCCAAATGATGCTAAGGTCTATTTCTTCTTCAAAGAAAGACTGACTGACAACAATAGGAGCACAAAACAG
ATTCATTCCATGATTGCAAGAATATGCCCTAATGACACTGGTGGACAACGTAGTCTTGTCAACAAGTGGA
CCACATTCTTAAAGGCAAGACTTGTATGCTCAGTCACAGATGAAGATGGCCCAGAGACACATTTTGATGA
ACTAGAGGATGTCTTTCTGCTGGAAACTGACAATCCAAGGACAACACTCGTGTATGGCATCTTCACCACA
TCAAGCTCTGTTTTTAAGGGATCGGCAGTGTGTGTGTATCATTTATCTGATATACAGACTGTATTCAATG
GGCCCTTTGCCCACAAGGAAGGGCCCAATCACCAGCTGATCTCCTATCAAGGTAGAATCCCATATCCTCG
CCCAGGAACTTGCCCAGGAGGGGCCTTTACACCCAATATGAGAACCACCAAGGACTTCCCAGATGACGTT
GTCACTTTTATTCGGAACCACCCTCTCATGTACAATTCCATCTACCCCATCCACAGAAGGCCTCTGATAG
TCCGCATAGGCACTGACTACAAGTACACAAAGATTGCTGTGGACCGTGTCAACGCTGCTGATGGGAGATA
CCACGTTCTGTTTCTGGGCACAGATCGGGGCACCGTGCAGAAGGTCGTAGTCCTTCCTACCAATAGCTCT
GCCAGTGGGGAACTCATCCTGGAGGAGCTGGAAGTCTTCAAGAATCATGTTCCCATAACAACAATGAAAA
TCTCATCCAAAAAGCAACAGTTGTACGTGAGCTCCAATGAGGGGGTTTCCCAAGTCTCTCTGCATCGCTG
CCATATCTACGGCACAGCCTGTGCGGACTGCTGCTTGGCGAGGGATCCATACTGTGCCTGGGATGGCCAC
TCTTGCTCTAGGTTCTACCCCACTGGGAAGCGGAGGAGCCGAAGACAAGATGTGAGACATGGAAACCCAC
TGACACAATGCCGAGGGTTCAATCTGAAAGCATACAGAAATGCAGCTGAAATTGTTCAGTATGGAGTAAG
AAATAACAGCACTTTCCTTGAGTGTGCTCCCAAGTCTCCACAGGCATCTATCAAGTGGTTGCTGCAGAAA
GACAAAGACAGGAGGAAGGAGGTTAAACTGAACGAGCGCATTATAGCTACTTCCCAAGGACTACTGATTC
GCTCTGTTCAAGATTCTGACCAAGGACTCTACCACTGCATTGCCACTGAGAACAGCTTCAAACAGACCAT
AGCCAAGATCAACTTCAAAGTTTTAGATTCAGAAATGGTGGCCGTTGTGACAGACAAGTGGTCCCCGTGG
ACATGGGCTGGCTCTGTGAGGGCTCTACCCTTCCATCCAAAGGACATCCTGGGGGCATTCAGCCACTCGG
AAATGCAGCTCATCAATCAGTACTGCAAAGACACCCGGCAGCAGCAGCAGCTGGGGGAAGAACCACAGAA
GATGAGAGGGGACTATGGCAAGCTGAAGGCTCTCATCAACAGCAGGAAAAGCGGCGCGCCTGGATCTTCC
GGAATCATCCCAGTTGAGGAGGAGAACCCGGACTTCTGGAACCGCGAGGCAGCCGAGGCCCTGGGTGCCG
CCAAGAAGCTGCAGCCTGCACAGACAGCCGCCAAGAACCTCATCATCTTCCTGGGCGATGGGATGGGGGT
GTCTACGGTGACAGCTGCCAGGATCCTAAAAGGGCAGAAGAAGGACAAACTGGGGCCTGAGATACCCCTG
GCCATGGACCGCTTCCCATATGTGGCTCTGTCCAAGACATACAATGTAGACAAACATGTGCCAGACAGTG
GAGCCACAGCCACGGCCTACCTGTGCGGGGTCAAGGGCAACTTCCAGACCATTGGCTTGAGTGCAGCCGC
CCGCTTTAACCAGTGCAACACGACACGCGGCAACGAGGTCATCTCCGTGATGAATCGGGCCAAGAAAGCA
GGGAAGTCAGTGGGAGTGGTAACCACCACACGAGTGCAGCACGCCTCGCCAGCCGGCACCTACGCCCACA
CGGTGAACCGCAACTGGTACTCGGACGCCGACGTGCCTGCCTCGGCCCGCCAGGAGGGGTGCCAGGACAT
CGCTACGCAGCTCATCTCCAACATGGACATTGACGTGATCCTAGGTGGGGGCCGAAAGTACATGTTTCGC
ATGGGAACCCCAGACCCTGAGTACCCAGATGACTACAGCCAAGGTGGGACCAGGCTGGACGGGAAGAATC
TGGTGCAGGAATGGCTGGCGAAGCGCCAGGGTGCCCGGTATGTGTGGAACCGCACTGAGCTCATGCAGGC
TTCCCTGGACCCGTCTGTGACCCATCTCATGGGTCTCTTTGAGCCTGGAGACATGAAATACGAGATCCAC
CGAGACTCCACACTGGACCCCTCCCTGATGGAGATGACAGAGGCTGCCCTGCGCCTGCTGAGCAGGAACC
CCCGCGGCTTCTTCCTCTTCGTGGAGGGTGGTCGCATCGACCATGGTCATCATGAAAGCAGGGCTTACCG
GGCACTGACTGAGACGATCATGTTCGACGACGCCATTGAGAGGGCGGGCCAGCTCACCAGCGAGGAGGAC
ACGCTGAGCCTCGTCACTGCCGACCACTCCCACGTCTTCTCCTTCGGAGGCTACCCCCTGCGAGGGAGCT
CCATCTTCGGGCTGGCCCCTGGCAAGGCCCGGGACAGGAAGGCCTACACGGTCCTCCTATACGGAAACGG
TCCAGGCTATGTGCTCAAGGACGGCGCCCGGCCGGATGTTACCGAGAGCGAGAGCGGGAGCCCCGAGTAT
CGGCAGCAGTCAGCAGTGCCCCTGGACGAAGAGACCCACGCAGGCGAGGACGTGGCGGTGTTCGCGCGCG
GCCCGCAGGCGCACCTGGTTCACGGCGTGCAGGAGCAGACCTTCATAGCGCACGTCATGGCCTTCGCCGC
CTGCCTGGAGCCCTACACCGCCTGCGACCTGGCGCCCCCCGCCGGCACCACCGACGCCGCGCACCCGGGT
CATCATCACCATCACCATTAATCTAGAGATCTTATTAAAGCAGAACTTGTTTATTGCAGCTTATAATGGT
TACAAATAAAGCAATAGCATCACAAATTTCACAAATAAAGCATTTTTTTCACTGCATTCTAGTTGTGGTT
TGTCCAAACTCATCAATGTATCTTATCATGTCTGGTCGACTCTAGCTAGACTCTTCCGCTTCCTCGCTCA
CTGACTCGCTGCGCTCGGTCGTTCGGCTGCGGCGAGCGGTATCAGCTCACTCAAAGGCGGTAATACGGTT
ATCCACAGAATCAGGGGATAACGCAGGAAAGAACATGTGAGCAAAAGGCCAGCAAAAGGCCAGGAACCGT
AAAAAGGCCGCGTTGCTGGCGTTTTTCCATAGGCTCCGCCCCCCTGACGAGCATCACAAAAATCGACGCT
CAAGTCAGAGGTGGCGAAACCCGACAGGACTATAAAGATACCAGGCGTTTCCCCCTGGAAGCTCCCTCGT
GCGCTCTCCTGTTCCGACCCTGCCGCTTACCGGATACCTGTCCGCCTTTCTCCCTTCGGGAAGCGTGGCG
CTTTCTCATAGCTCACGCTGTAGGTATCTCAGTTCGGTGTAGGTCGTTCGCTCCAAGCTGGGCTGTGTGC
ACGAACCCCCCGTTCAGCCCGACCGCTGCGCCTTATCCGGTAACTATCGTCTTGAGTCCAACCCGGTAAG
ACACGACTTATCGCCACTGGCAGCAGCCACTGGTAACAGGATTAGCAGAGCGAGGTATGTAGGCGGTGCT
ACAGAGTTCTTGAAGTGGTGGCCTAACTACGGCTACACTAGAAGAACAGTATTTGGTATCTGCGCTCTGC
TGAAGCCAGTTACCTTCGGAAAAAGAGTTGGTAGCTCTTGATCCGGCAAACAAACCACCGCTGGTAGCGG
TGGTTTTTTTGTTTGCAAGCAGCAGATTACGCGCAGAAAAAAAGGATCTCAAGAAGATCCTTTGATCTTT
TCTACGGGGTCTGACGCTCAGTGGAACGAAAACTCACGTTAAGGGATTTTGGTCATGAGATTATCAAAAA
GGATCTTCACCTAGATCCTTTTAAATTAAAAATGAAGTTTTAAATCAATCTAAAGTATATATGAGTAAAC
TTGGTCTGACAGTTACCAATGCTTAATCAGTGAGGCACCTATCTCAGCGATCTGTCTATTTCGTTCATCC
ATAGTTGCCTGACTCCCCGTCGTGTAGATAACTACGATACGGGAGGGCTTACCATCTGGCCCCAGTGCTG
CAATGATACCGCGAGACCCACGCTCACCGGCTCCAGATTTATCAGCAATAAACCAGCCAGCCGGAAGGGC
CGAGCGCAGAAGTGGTCCTGCAACTTTATCCGCCTCCATCCAGTCTATTAATTGTTGCCGGGAAGCTAGA
GTAAGTAGTTCGCCAGTTAATAGTTTGCGCAACGTTGTTGCCATTGCTACAGGCATCGTGGTGTCACGCT
CGTCGTTTGGTATGGCTTCATTCAGCTCCGGTTCCCAACGATCAAGGCGAGTTACATGATCCCCCATGTT
GTGCAAAAAAGCGGTTAGCTCCTTCGGTCCTCCGATCGTTGTCAGAAGTAAGTTGGCCGCAGTGTTATCA
CTCATGGTTATGGCAGCACTGCATAATTCTCTTACTGTCATGCCATCCGTAAGATGCTTTTCTGTGACTG
GTGAGTACTCAACCAAGTCATTCTGAGAATAGTGTATGCGGCGACCGAGTTGCTCTTGCCCGGCGTCAAT
ACGGGATAATACCGCGCCACATAGCAGAACTTTAAAAGTGCTCATCATTGGAAAACGTTCTTCGGGGCGA
AAACTCTCAAGGATCTTACCGCTGTTGAGATCCAGTTCGATGTAACCCACTCGTGCACCCAACTGATCTT
CAGCATCTTTTACTTTCACCAGCGTTTCTGGGTGAGCAAAAACAGGAAGGCAAAATGCCGCAAAAAAGGG
AATAAGGGCGACACGGAAATGTTGAATACTCATACTCTTCCTTTTTCAATATTATTGAAGCATTTATCAG
GGTTATTGTCTCATGAGCGGATACATATTTGAATGTATTTAGAAAAATAAACAAATAGGGGTTCCGCGCA
CATTTCCCCGAAAAGTGCCACCTGACGTCTAAGAAACCATTATTATCATGACATTAACCTATAAAAATAG
GCGTATCACGAGGCCCTTTCGTCTCGCGCGTTTCGGTGATGACGGTGAAAACCTCTGACACATGCAGCTC
CCGGAGGAATGTGTGTCAGTTAGGGTGTGGAAAGTCCCCAGGCTCCCCAGGCAGGCAGAAGTATGCAAAG
CATGCATCTCAATTAGTCAGCAACCAGGTGTGGAAAGTCCCCAGGCTCCCCAGCAGGCAGAAGTATGCAA
AGCATGCATCTCAATTAGTCAGCAACCATAGTCCCGCCCCTAACTCCGCCCATCCCGCCCCTAACTCCGC
CCAGTTCCGCCCATTCTCCGCCCCATGGCTGACTAATTTTTTTTATTTATGCAGAGGCCGAGGCCGCCTC
TGCCTCTGAGCTATTCCAGAAGTAGTGAGGAGGCTTTTTTGGAGGCCTAGGCTTTTGCAAAAAGCTCCCG
GGAGCTTGTATATCCATTTTCGTCCCGGAGACGGTCACAGCTTGTCTGTAAGCGGATGCCGGGAGCAGAC
AAGCCCGTCAGGGCGCGTCAGCGGGTGTTGGCGGGTGTCGGGGCTGGCTTAACTATGCGGCATCAGAGCA
GATTGTACTGAGAGTGCACCATATGCGGTGTGAAATACCGCACAGATGCGTAAGGAGAAAATACCGCATC
AGGAAATTGTAAGCGTTAATATTTTGTTAAAATTCGCGTTAAATTTTTGTTAAATCAGCTCATTTTTTAA
CCAATAGGCCGAAATCGGCAAAATCCCTTATAAATCAAAAGAATAGACCGAGATAGGGT
[37 nt withheld, positions 8250-8286]
AAAGAACGTGGACTCCAACGTCAAAGG
[49 nt withheld, positions 8314-8362]
T
[91 nt withheld, positions 8364-8454]
G
[124 nt withheld, positions 8456-8579]
CCATTCGCCATTCAGGCTGCGCAACTGTTGGGAAGGGCGATCGGTGCGGGCCTCTTCGCTATTACGCCAG
CTGGCGAAAGGGGGATGTGCTGCAAGGCGATTAAGTTGGGTAACGCCAGGGTTTTCCCAGTCACGACGTT
GTAAAACGACGGCCAGTGAATT
