>Addgene plasmid #72015 | Sema3c(L)-AP-His | addgene partial sequence | sequence record 138376 | pMRB101-F 5'-aagatgcaggcagctgagtt-3'
ACGGTGGAGGGCAGTGTAGTCTGAGCAGTACTCGTTGCTGCCGCGCGCGCCACCAGACATAATAGCTGAC
AGACTAACAGACTGTTCCTTTCCATGGGTCTTTTCTGCAGAAGCTTGAATTCTCGAGGATCCGCGGCCGC
GCCACCATGGCATTCCGGGCGATTTGTGTGTTGGTTGGAGTATTTATTTGTTCCATTTGTGTACGAGGAT
CTTCCCAGCCCCAAGCAAGAGTTTATTTAACATTTGATGAGCTTCGAGAAACCAAAACCTCTGAGTACTT
TAGTCTGTCCCACCAGCAGTTAGACTACAGAATATTGCTGATGGATGAAGATCAAGACCGGATATATGTG
GGGAGCAAAGACCACATCCTGTCTTTGAATATCAACAATATCAGTCAAGAACCTTTGAGTGTTTTCTGGC
CAGCATCAACAATCAAAGTTGAAGAGTGCAAAATGGCTGGCAAAGATCCTACACATGGCTGTGGAAATTT
CGTCCGGGTGATTCAGACATTCAACCGTACTCACCTGTATGTCTGTGGGAGTGGAGCGTTCAGCCCAGTG
TGCACCTACCTGAACCGGGGAAGGAGGTCAGAGGACCAGGTATTCATGATCGACTCTAAGTGTGAATCTG
GCAAAGGACGATGCTCTTTCAACCCGAATGTGAACACTGTGTCTGTTATGATCAATGAGGAACTCTTCTC
AGGAATGTATATAGACTTCATGGGAACAGATGCTGCTATTTTCCGAAGTTTAACTAAGAGGAATGCAGTT
CGAACTGATCAACATAATTCAAAATGGCTGAGTGAACCCATGTTTGTGGACGCACATGTGATCCCAGATG
GCACTGATC
