>Addgene plasmid #72015 | Sema3c(L)-AP-His | addgene partial sequence | sequence record 138377 | SV40pA-R 5'-GAAATTTGTGATGCTATTGC-3'
ATAAGATCTCTAGATTAATGGTGATGGTGATGATGACCCGGGTGCGCGGCGTCGGTGGTGCCGGCGGGGG
GCGCCAGGTCGCAGGCGGTGTAGGGCTCCAGGCAGGCGGCGAAGGCCATGACGTGCGCTATGAAGGTCTG
CTCCTGCACGCCGTGAACCAGGTGCGCCTGCGGGCCGCGCGCGAACACCGCCACGTCCTCGCCTGCGTGG
GTCTCTTCGTCCAGGGGCACTGCTGACTGCTGCCGATACTCGGGGCTCCCGCTCTCGCTCTCGGTAACAT
CCGGCCGGGCGCCGTCCTTGAGCACATAGCCTGGACCGTTTCCGTATAGGAGGACCGTGTAGGCCTTCCT
GTCCCGGGCCTTGCCAGGGGCCAGCCCGAAGATGGAGCTCCCTCGCAGGGGGTAGCCTCCGAAGGAGAAG
ACGTGGGAGTGGTCGGCAGTGACGAGGCTCAGCGTGTCCTCCTCGCTGGTGAGCTGGCCCGCCCTCTCAA
TGGCGTCGTCGAACATGATCGTCTCAGTCAGTGCCCGGTAAGCCCTGCTTTCATGATGACCATGGTCGAT
GCGACCACCCTCCACGAAGAGGAAGAAGCCGCGGGGGTTCCTGCTCAGCAGGCGCAGGGCAGCCTCTGTC
ATCTCCATCAGGGAGGGGTCCAGTGTGGAGTCTCGGTGGATCTCGTATTTCATGTCTCCAGGCTCAAAGA
GACCCATGAGATGGGTCACAGACGGGTCCAGGGAAGCCTGCATGAGCTCAGTGCGGTTCCACACATACCG
GGCACCCTGGCGCTTCGCCAGCCATTCCTGCACCAGATTCTTCCCGTCCAGCCTGGTCCCACCTTGGCTG
TAGTCATCTGG
